Addgene plasmid #31200: pDONR223-K-RAS V12
Purpose: Gateway donor vector containing KRAS G12V.
Depositing lab: David Root. Depositing organization: Broad Institute. Publication: A public genome-scale lentiviral expression library of human ORFs. Yang X, Boehm JS, Yang X, Salehi-Ashtiani K, Hao T, Shen Y, Lubonja R, Thomas SR, Alkan O, Bhimdi T, Green TM, Johannessen CM, Silver SJ, Nguyen C, Murray RR, Hieronymus H, Balcha D, Fan C, Lin C, Ghamsari L, Vidal M, Hahn WC, Hill DE, Root DE. Nat Methods. 2011 Jun 26;8(8):659-61. doi: 10.1038/nmeth.1638 PubMed 21706014.
Backbone
  Vector backbone: pDONR223
  Backbone manufacturer: Invitrogen
  Backbone size w/o insert (bp): 5005
  Vector type: Gateway Donor vector
Growth in bacteria
  Bacterial resistance: Spectinomycin, 50 μg/mL
  Growth temperature: 37°C
  Growth strain: DH5alpha
  Copy number: High Copy
Gene/Insert
  Gene/Insert name: K-Ras
  Species: H. sapiens (human)
  Insert size (bp): 570
  Mutation: G12V constitutively active
  Entrez Gene: KRAS (a.k.a. 'C-K-RAS, C-K-RAS, CFC2, K-RAS2A, K-RAS2B, K-RAS4A, K-RAS4B, K-Ras, K-Ras 2, KI-RAS, KRAS1, KRAS2, NS, NS3, OES, RALD, RASK2, c-Ki-ras, c-Ki-ras2)
  Cloning method: Gateway Cloning
  Sequencing primers: 5′ M13pUC-fwd; 3′ M13rev
Terms and licenses: Academic/Nonprofit Terms; Industry Terms: Not Available to Industry
Depositor comments: Do NOT use this plasmid directly for transfections, you will need to recombine it into a destination vector. A set of 4 custom lentiviral vectors is available (http://www.addgene.org/25895, http://www.addgene.org/25896, http://www.addgene.org/25897, http://www.addgene.org/25890) to be used to express these ORFs in mammalian cells. These plasmids are not included in the kit and must be ordered separately.
How to cite: pDONR223-K-RAS V12 was a gift from David Root (Addgene plasmid # 31200 ; http://n2t.net/addgene:31200 ; RRID:Addgene_31200)
