[The description below was written by a language model from this plasmid's Addgene catalogue record.]
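Description:
pDONR223-K-RAS V12 is a Gateway entry-type clone built on the Invitrogen pDONR223 donor backbone (about 5 kb without insert). It carries the human KRAS open reading frame with the G12V substitution. It is a bacterial shuttle and storage plasmid rather than an expression vector. It is maintained at high copy in standard E. coli cloning strains and selected with spectinomycin. No feature table is provided, so the origin of replication, the exact recombination sites flanking the insert and whether the ORF retains a stop codon are not stated. In Gateway cloning generally, an ORF recombined into a pDONR vector ends up flanked by attL sites, which allow transfer by LR recombination into any compatible destination vector. M13 forward and reverse primer sites on the backbone are listed for sequencing across the insert.

The insert is about 570 bp and encodes K-Ras with valine in place of glycine at codon 12. The record annotates this mutation as constitutively active, and it is a classic oncogenic RAS allele that impairs GTP hydrolysis and holds the protein in its signalling state. No promoter, tag or reporter is recorded. The depositor states that the plasmid should not be transfected directly and that the ORF must first be recombined into a destination vector. A set of custom lentiviral destination vectors is offered separately for mammalian expression. The clone is associated with a genome-scale human ORF lentiviral expression library. Its typical use is as a source of activated KRAS for building expression constructs for studies of RAS signalling, transformation or gain-of-function screening controls.
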