>Addgene plasmid #31200 | pDONR223-K-RAS V12 | addgene partial sequence | sequence record 35528 | 31200 with M13pUC-fwd
AATAATGATTTTATTTTGACTGATAGTGACCTGTTCGTTGCAACAAATTGATGAGCAATGCTTTTTTATA
ATGCCAACTTTGTACAAAAAAGTTGGCACCATGACTGAATATAAACTTGTGGTAGTTGGAGCTGTTGGCG
TAGGCAAGAGTGCCTTGACGATACAGCTAATTCAGAATCATTTTGTGGACGAATATGATCCAACAATAGA
GGATTCCTACAGGAAGCAAGTAGTAATTGATGGAGAAACCTGTCTCTTGGATATTCTCGACACAGCAGGT
CAAGAGGAGTACAGTGCAATGAGGGACCAGTACATGAGGACTGGGGAGGGCTTTCTTTGTGTATTTGCCA
TAAATAATACTAAATCATTTGAAGATATTCACCATTATAGAGAACAAATTAAAAGAGTTAAGGACTCTGA
AGATGTACCTATGGTCCTAGTAGGAAATAAATGTGATTTGCCTTCCAGAACAGTAGACACAAAACAGGCT
CAGGACTTAGCAAGAAGTTATGGAATTCCTTTTATTGAAACATCAGCAAAGACAAGACAGGGTGTTGATG
ATGCCTTCTATACATTAGTTCGAGAAATTCGAAAACATAAAGAAAAGATGAGCAAAGATGGTAAAAAGAA
GAAAAAGAAGTCAAAGACAAAGTGTGTAATTATGTAATTGCCAACTTTCTTGTACAAAGTTGGCATTATA
AGAAAGCATTGCTTATCAATTTGTTGCAACGAACAGGTCACTATCAGTCAAAATAAAATCATTATTTGCC
ATCCAGCTGATATCCCCTATAGTGAGTCGTATTACATGGTCATAGCTGTTTCCTGGCAGCTCTGGCCCGT
GTCTCAAATCTCTGATG
